>Addgene plasmid #32597 | pCAG:ECFP | addgene partial sequence | sequence record 100176 | pCAG-F 5'-GCAACGTGCTGGTTATTGTG-3'
AAGAATTCGCCACCATGGTGAGCAAGGGCGAGGAGCTGTTCACCGGGGTGGTGCCCATCCTGGTCGAGCT
GGACGGCGACGTAAACGGCCACAAGTTCAGCGTGTCCGGCGAGGGCGAGGGCGATGCCACCTACGGCAAG
CTGACCCTGAAGTTCATCTGCACCACCGGCAAGCTGCCCGTGCCCTGGCCCACCCTCGTGACCACCCTGA
CCTGGGGCGTGCAGTGCTTCAGCCGCTACCCCGACCACATGAAGCAGCACGACTTCTTCAAGTCCGCCAT
GCCCGGAGGCTACGTCCAGGAGCGCACCATCTTCTTCAAGGACGACGGCAACTACAAGACCCGCGCCGAG
GTGAAGTTCGAGGGCGACACCCTGGTGAACCGCATCGAGCTGAAGGGCATCGACTTCAAGGAGGACGGCA
ACATCCTGGGGCACAAGCTGGAGTACAACTACATCAGCCACAACGTCCATATCACCGCCGACAAGCAGAA
GAACGGCATCAAGGCCAACTTCAAGATCCGCCACAACATCGAGGACGGCAGCGTGCAGCTCGCCGACCAC
TACCAGCAGAACACCCCCATCGGCGACGGCCCCGTGCTGCTGCCCGACAACCACTACCTGAGCACCCAGT
CCGCCCTGAGCAAAGACCCCAACGAGAAGCGCGATCACATGGTCCTGCTGGAGTTCGTGACCGCCGCCGG
GATCACTCTCGGCATGGACGAGCTGTACAAGTAAGAATTCACTCCTCAGGTGCAGGCTGCCTATCAGAAG
GTGGTGGCTGGTGTGGCCAATGCCCTGGCTCACAAATACCACTGAGATCTTTTTCCCTCTGCCAAAAATT
ATGGGGACATCATGAAGCCCCTTGAGCATCTGACTTCTGGCTAATAAAGGAAATTTATTTTCATTGCAAT
AGTGTGTTGGAATTTTTTGTGTCTCTCACTCGGAAGGACATATGGG
