>Addgene plasmid #32597 | pCAG:ECFP | addgene partial sequence | sequence record 100178 | Bglob-pA-R 5'-ttttggcagagggaaaaaga-3'
GAGCCAGGGCATTGGCCACACCAGCCACCACCTTCTGATAGGCAGCCTGCACCTGAGGAGTGAATTCTTA
CTTGTACAGCTCGTCCATGCCGAGAGTGATCCCGGCGGCGGTCACGAACTCCAGCAGGACCATGTGATCG
CGCTTCTCGTTGGGGTCTTTGCTCAGGGCGGACTGGGTGCTCAGGTAGTGGTTGTCGGGCAGCAGCACGG
GGCCGTCGCCGATGGGGGTGTTCTGCTGGTAGTGGTCGGCGAGCTGCACGCTGCCGTCCTCGATGTTGTG
GCGGATCTTGAAGTTGGCCTTGATGCCGTTCTTCTGCTTGTCGGCGGTGATATGGACGTTGTGGCTGATG
TAGTTGTACTCCAGCTTGTGCCCCAGGATGTTGCCGTCCTCCTTGAAGTCGATGCCCTTCAGCTCGATGC
GGTTCACCAGGGTGTCGCCCTCGAACTTCACCTCGGCGCGGGTCTTGTAGTTGCCGTCGTCCTTGAAGAA
GATGGTGCGCTCCTGGACGTAGCCTCCGGGCATGGCGGACTTGAAGAAGTCGTGCTGCTTCATGTGGTCG
GGGTAGCGGCTGAAGCACTGCACGCCCCAGGTCAGGGTGGTCACGAGGGTGGGCCAGGGCACGGGCAGCT
TGCCGGTGGTGCAGATGAACTTCAGGGTCAGCTTGCCGTAGGTGGCATCGCCCTCGCCCTCGCCGGACAC
GCTGAACTTGTGGCCGTTTACGTCGCCGTCCAGCTCGACCAGGATGGGCACCACCCCGGTGAACAGCTCC
TCGCCCTTGCTCACCATGGTGGCGAATTCTTTGCCAAAATGATGAGACAGCACAATAACCAGCACGTTGC
CCAGGAGCTGTAGGAAAAAGAAGAAGGCATGAACATGGTTAGCAGAGGCTCTAGAGCCGCCGGTCACACG
CCAGAAGCCGAACCCCGCCCTGCCCCGTCCCCCCCGAAGGCAGCCGTCCCCCCGCGGACAGCCCCGAGGC
TGGAGAGG
