[The description below was written by a language model from this plasmid's Addgene catalogue record.]
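Description:
pCAG:ECFP is a mammalian expression plasmid built on the pCAGGS backbone (about 4.7 kb without the insert) and carrying the coding sequence for enhanced cyan fluorescent protein (ECFP). It is maintained in E. coli as a high-copy plasmid under ampicillin selection. The record lists no mammalian selection marker and provides no feature table, so the origin of replication, polyadenylation signal and other backbone elements are not itemised. pCAGGS vectors are generally known for the CAG promoter, a composite of the cytomegalovirus immediate-early enhancer with the chicken beta-actin promoter and intron, which drives strong and widespread expression in mammalian cells. The plasmid name is consistent with this arrangement.

The ECFP open reading frame was inserted by restriction cloning into an EcoRI site, and EcoRI sites are retained on both flanks. The insert can therefore be released with a single enzyme, but its orientation is not fixed by the cloning strategy itself. No fusion partner, epitope tag, localisation signal or recombinase site is recorded, so the product appears to be unfused ECFP serving as a simple constitutive reporter.

The associated publication concerns embryonic stem cells and mice expressing different GFP spectral variants, so that several non-invasive reporters can be used within one animal. In that context, this construct provides the cyan member of a set of distinguishable fluorescent markers. It suits ubiquitous live labelling of cells, for example to tag ES cell lines or generate transgenic reporter animals whose cells can be told apart from those carrying other colour variants in mixing, chimera or lineage experiments.
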