Addgene plasmid #32597: pCAG:ECFP
Depositing lab: Anna-Katerina Hadjantonakis. Depositing organization: Columbia University. Publication: Embryonic stem cells and mice expressing different GFP variants for multiple non-invasive reporter usage within a single animal. Hadjantonakis AK, Macmaster S, Nagy A. BMC Biotechnol. 2002 Jun 11;2:11. 10.1186/1472-6750-2-11 PubMed 12079497.
Backbone
  Vector backbone: pCAGGS
  Backbone size w/o insert (bp): 4700
  Vector type: Mammalian Expression
Growth in bacteria
  Bacterial resistance: Ampicillin, 100 μg/mL
  Growth temperature: 37°C
  Growth strain: DH5alpha
  Copy number: High Copy
Gene/Insert
  Gene/Insert name: ECFP
  Cloning method: Restriction Enzyme; 5′ cloning site EcoR1 (not destroyed); 3′ cloning site EcoR1 (not destroyed)
  Sequencing primers: 5′ GFP-L (5'- TTG AAT TCG CCA CCA TGG TGA GC); 3′ GFP-R (5'- TTG AAT TCT TAC TTG TAC AGC TCG TCC)
Terms and licenses: Academic/Nonprofit Terms; Industry Terms: Not Available to Industry
How to cite: pCAG:ECFP was a gift from Anna-Katerina Hadjantonakis (Addgene plasmid # 32597 ; http://n2t.net/addgene:32597 ; RRID:Addgene_32597)
